>Addgene plasmid #39040 | DNPEP | depositor partial sequence | sequence record 49098 | DNPEP sequence 1509 bps
ATGAGCGGACACAGCCCCACGCGCGGGGCCATGCAGGTGGCCATGAACGGTAAGGCCCGCAAAGAGGCGG
TGCAGACTGCGGCTAAGGAACTCCTCAAGTTCGTGAACCGGAGTCCCTCTCCTTTCCATGCTGTGGCTGA
ATGCCGCAACCGCCTTCTCCAGGCTGGCTTCAGTGAACTCAAGGAGACTGAGAAATGGAATATTAAGCCC
GAGAGCAAGTACTTCATGACCAGGAACTCCTCCACCATCATAGCTTTTGCTGTAGGGGGCCAGTACGTTC
CTGGCAATGGCTTCAGCCTCATCGGGGCCCACACGGACAGCCCCTGCCTCCGGGTGAAACGTCGGTCTCG
CCGCAGCCAGGTGGGCTTCCAGCAAGTCGGTGTGGAGACCTATGGTGGTGGGATCTGGAGCACCTGGTTT
GACCGTGACCTGACTCTGGCTGGACGCGTCATTGTCAAGTGCCCTACCTCAGGTCGGCTGGAGCAGCAGC
TGGTGCACGTGGAGCGGCCCATTCTTCGCATCCCACACCTGGCCATCCATCTGCAGCGAAATATCAACGA
GAACTTTGGGCCCAACACAGAGATGCATCTAGTCCCCATTCTTGCCACAGCCATCCAGGAGGAGCTGGAG
AAGGGGACTCCTGAGCCAGGGCCTCTCAATGCTGTGGATGAGCGGCACCATTCGGTCCTCATGTCCCTGC
TCTGTGCCCATCTGGGGCTGAGCCCCAAGGACATAGTGGAGATGGAGCTCTGCCTTGCAGACACCCAGCC
TGCGGTCTTGGGTGGTGCCTATGATGAGTTCATCTTTGCTCCTCGGCTGGACAATCTGCACAGCTGCTTC
TGTGCCCTGCAGGCCTTGATAGATTCCTGTGCAGGCCCTGGCTCCCTGGCCACAGAGCCTCACGTGCGCA
TGGTCACACTCTATGACAACGAAGAGGTGGGGTCTGAGAGTGCACAGGGAGCACAGTCACTGCTGACAGA
GCTGGTGCTGCGGCGGATCTCAGCCTCGTGCCAGCACCCGACAGCCTTCGAGGAAGCCATACCCAAGTCC
TTCATGATCAGCGCAGACATGGCCCATGCTGTGCATCCCAACTACCTGGACAAGCATGAGGAGAACCACC
GGCCTTTATTCCACAAGGGCCCCGTGATCAAGGTGAACAGCAAGCAACGCTATGCTTCAAACGCGGTGTC
AGAGGCCCTGATCCGAGAGGTGGCCAACAAAGTCAAGGTCCCCCTGCAGGATCTCATGGTCCGGAATGAC
ACCCCCTGTGGAACCACCATTGGACCTATCTTGGCTTCTCGGCTGGGGCTGCGGGTGCTGGATTTAGGCA
GCCCCCAACTGGCCATGCACTCTATCCGGGAGATGGCCTGCACCACAGGAGTCCTCCAGACCCTCACCCT
CTTCAAGGGCTTCTTTGAGCTGTTCCCTTCTCTAGCAGAGAACCTCTACTTCCAATCGCACCATCATCAC
CACCATGATTACAAGGATGACGACGATAAGTGAGGATCC
