>Addgene plasmid #39040 | DNPEP | addgene partial sequence | sequence record 53087 | T7 5'-TAATACGACTCACTATAGGG-3'
GCCATGAACGGTAAGGCCCGCAAAGAGGCGGTGCAGACTGCGGCTAAGGAACTCCTCAAGTTCGTGAACC
GGAGTCCCTCTCCTTTCCATGCTGTGGCTGAATGCCGCAACCGCCTTCTCCAGGCTGGCTTCAGTGAACT
CAAGGAGACTGAGAAATGGAATATTAAGCCCGAGAGCAAGTACTTCATGACCAGGAACTCCTCCACCATC
ATAGCTTTTGCTGTAGGGGGCCAGTACGTTCCTGGCAATGGCTTCAGCCTCATCGGGGCCCACACGGACA
GCCCCTGCCTCCGGGTGAAACGTCGGTCTCGCCGCAGCCAGGTGGGCTTCCAGCAAGTCGGTGTGGAGAC
CTATGGTGGTGGGATCTGGAGCACCTGGTTTGACCGTGACCTGACTCTGGCTGGACGCGTCATTGTCAAG
TGCCCTACCTCAGGTCGGCTGGAGCAGCAGCTGGTGCACGTGGAGCGGCCCATTCTTCGCATCCCACACC
TGGCCATCCATCTGCAGCGAAATATCAACGAGAACTTTGGGCCCAACACAGAGATGCATCTAGTCCCCAT
TCTTGCCACAGCCATCCAGGAGGAGCTGGAGAAGGGGACTCCTGAGCCAGGGCCTCTCAATGCTGTGGAT
GAGCGGCACCATTCGGTCCTCATGTCCCTGCTCTGTGCCCATCTGGGGCTGAGCCCCAAGGACATAGTGG
AGATGGAGCTCTGCCTTGCAGACACCCAGCCTGCGGTCTTGGGTGGTGCCTATGATGAGTTCATCTTTGC
TCCTCG
