>Addgene plasmid #39040 | DNPEP | addgene partial sequence | sequence record 53960 | T7-term
TCTTCGGGCTTTGTTAGCAGCCGGATCTCAGTGGTGGTGGTGGTGGTGCTCGAGTGCGGCCGCAAGCTTG
TCGACGGAGCTCGAATTCGGATCCTCACTTATCGTCGTCATCCTTGTAATCATGGTGGTGATGATGGTGC
GATTGGAAGTAGAGGTTCTCTGCTAGAGAAGGGAACAGCTCAAAGAAGCCCTTGAAGAGGGTGAGGGTCT
GGAGGACTCCTGTGGTGCAGGCCATCTCCCGGATAGAGTGCATGGCCAGTTGGGGGCTGCCTAAATCCAG
CACCCGCAGCCCCAGCCGAGAAGCCAAGATAGGTCCAATGGTGGTTCCACAGGGGGTGTCATTCCGGACC
ATGAGATCCTGCAGGGGGACCTTGACTTTGTTGGCCACCTCTCGGATCAGGGCCTCTGACACCGCGTTTG
AAGCATAGCGTTGCTTGCTGTTCACCTTGATCACGGGGCCCTTGTGGAATAAAGGCCGGTGGTTCTCCTC
ATGCTTGTCCAGGTAGTTGGGATGCACAGCATGGGCCATGTCTGCGCTGATCATGAAGGACTTGGGTATG
GCTTCCTCGAAGGCTGTCGGGTGCTGGCACGAGGCTGAGATCCGCCGCAGCACCAGCTCTGTCAGCAGTG
ACTGTGCTCCCTGTGCACTCTCAGACCCCACCTCTTCGTTGTCATAGAGTGTGACCATGCGCACGTGAGG
CTCTGTGGCCAGGGAGCCAGGGCCTGCACAGGAATCTATCAAGGCCTGCAGGGCACAGAAGCAGCTGTGC
AGATTGTCCAGCCGAGGAGCAAAGATGAACTCATCATAGGCACCACCCAAGACCGCAGGCTGGGTGTCTG
CAAGGCAGAGCTCCATCTCCACTATGTCCTTGGGGCTCAGCCCCAGATGGGCACAGAGCAGGGACATGAG
GACCGAATGGTGCCGCTCATCCACAGCATTGAGAGGCCCTGGCTCAGGAGTCCCCTTCTCCAGCTCCTCC
TGGATGGCTGTGGCAAGAATGGGGACTAGATGCATCTCTGTGT
