[The description below was written by a language model from this plasmid's Addgene catalogue record.]
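Description:
DNPEP is a bacterial expression plasmid built on the pNIC-CTHF backbone from the SGC, carrying a human DNPEP (aspartyl aminopeptidase, also known as ASPEP or DAP) coding insert of about 1.5 kb. It is maintained in E. coli as a low-copy plasmid under kanamycin selection. The record does not list the origin of replication or give a feature table, so the details of the backbone elements cannot be confirmed beyond the catalogue fields.

The insert was introduced by ligation-independent cloning and is fused at its C terminus to a TEV-His6-Flag tag. This arrangement places a hexahistidine tag for immobilised metal affinity purification and a Flag epitope for detection or immunoaffinity capture downstream of a TEV protease recognition site, so the tags can be cleaved off after purification to leave a near-native protein. The promoter is not explicitly stated, but the listed sequencing primers (T7 forward and T7 terminator) indicate that the insert sits between T7 promoter and terminator regions, consistent with T7 RNA polymerase-driven expression in a suitable E. coli expression host.

The stated purpose is production of recombinant protein for structure determination, and the entry links the construct to a deposited crystal structure of the enzyme. The record cautions that the insert may not represent the full open reading frame, as is common for constructs whose boundaries are trimmed to improve expression or crystallisation, so users should verify the exact residues encoded before relying on it as full-length DNPEP.
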