Addgene plasmid #39040: DNPEP
Purpose: Bacterial expression for structure determination; may not be full ORF
Depositing lab: Nicola Burgess-Brown. Depositing organization: University of Oxford.
Backbone
  Vector backbone: pNIC-CTHF
  Backbone manufacturer: SGC
  Vector type: Bacterial Expression
Growth in bacteria
  Bacterial resistance: Kanamycin, 50 μg/mL
  Growth temperature: 37°C
  Growth strain: Mach1
  Copy number: Low Copy
Gene/Insert
  Gene/Insert name: DNPEP (alt names: aspartyl aminopeptidase; PDB:3L6S)
  Species: H. sapiens (human)
  Insert size (bp): 1509
  Entrez Gene: DNPEP (a.k.a. ASPEP, DAP)
  Tag / fusion protein: TEV-His6-Flag (C terminal on insert)
  Cloning method: Ligation Independent Cloning
  Sequencing primers: 5′ T7; 3′ T7-term
Terms and licenses: Academic/Nonprofit Terms; Industry Terms: Not Available to Industry
How to cite: DNPEP was a gift from Nicola Burgess-Brown (Addgene plasmid # 39040 ; http://n2t.net/addgene:39040 ; RRID:Addgene_39040)
